LOCUS       Exported 4757 bp ds-DNA circular SYN 13-MAY-2021
DEFINITION  expresses thermostable variant of human carbonic anhydrase II with
            TAG stop codon at site 93 and C-terminal 6x his tag.
ACCESSION   .
VERSION     .
KEYWORDS    pBad-CA TAG93
SOURCE      synthetic DNA construct
  ORGANISM  synthetic DNA construct
REFERENCE   1 (bases 1 to 4757)
  TITLE     Bacterial expression plasmids for genetic code expansion laboratory
            course
  JOURNAL   Unpublished
REFERENCE   2 (bases 1 to 4757)
  AUTHORS   .
  TITLE     Direct Submission
  JOURNAL   Exported May 13, 2021 from SnapGene Server 1.1.58
            http://www.snapgene.com
FEATURES             Location/Qualifiers
     source          1..4757
                     /organism="synthetic DNA construct"
                     /mol_type="other DNA"
     primer_bind     189..208
                     /label=pBAD Forward
                     /note="For vectors with E. coli araBAD promoter, forward
                     primer"
     CDS             1080..1097
                     /codon_start=1
                     /product="6xHis affinity tag"
                     /label=6xHis
                     /translation="HHHHHH"
     primer_bind     complement(1139..1156)
                     /label=pBAD Reverse
                     /note="For vectors with E. coli araBAD promoter, reverse
                     primer"
     terminator      1309..1395
                     /gene="Escherichia coli rrnB"
                     /label=rrnB T1 terminator
                     /note="transcription terminator T1 from the E. coli rrnB
                     gene"
     terminator      1487..1514
                     /label=rrnB T2 terminator
                     /note="transcription terminator T2 from the E. coli rrnB
                     gene"
     promoter        1533..1624
                     /gene="bla"
                     /label=AmpR promoter
     CDS             1625..2485
                     /codon_start=1
                     /gene="bla"
                     /product="beta-lactamase"
                     /label=AmpR
                     /note="confers resistance to ampicillin, carbenicillin, and
                     related antibiotics"
                     /translation="MSIQHFRVALIPFFAAFCLPVFAHPETLVKVKDAEDQLGARVGYI
                     ELDLNSGKILESFRPEERFPMMSTFKVLLCGAVLSRVDAGQEQLGRRIHYSQNDLVEYS
                     PVTEKHLTDGMTVRELCSAAITMSDNTAANLLLTTIGGPKELTAFLHNMGDHVTRLDRW
                     EPELNEAIPNDERDTTMPVAMATTLRKLLTGELLTLASRQQLIDWMEADKVAGPLLRSA
                     LPAGWFIADKSGAGERGSRGIIAALGPDGKPSRIVVIYTTGSQATMDERNRQIAEIGAS
                     LIKHW"
     primer_bind     complement(1843..1862)
                     /label=Amp-R
                     /note="Ampicillin resistance gene, reverse primer"
     rep_origin      2656..3244
                     /direction=RIGHT
                     /label=ori
                     /note="high-copy-number ColE1/pMB1/pBR322/pUC origin of
                     replication"
     primer_bind     3145..3164
                     /label=pBR322ori-F
                     /note="pBR322 origin, forward primer"
     primer_bind     3398..3415
                     /label=L4440
                     /note="L4440 vector, forward primer"
     misc_feature    3430..3570
                     /label=bom
                     /note="basis of mobility region from pBR322"
     primer_bind     complement(3496..3515)
                     /label=pRS-marker
                     /note="pRS vectors, use to sequence yeast selectable
                     marker"
     primer_bind     3656..3678
                     /label=pGEX 3'
                     /note="pGEX vectors, reverse primer"
     CDS             complement(3834..4712)
                     /codon_start=1
                     /gene="araC"
                     /product="L-arabinose regulatory protein"
                     /label=araC
                     /translation="MAEAQNDPLLPGYSFNAHLVAGLTPIEANGYLDFFIDRPLGMKGY
                     ILNLTIRGQGVVKNQGREFVCRPGDILLFPPGEIHHYGRHPEAREWYHQWVYFRPRAYW
                     HEWLNWPSIFANTGFFRPDEAHQPHFSDLFGQIINAGQGEGRYSELLAINLLEQLLLRR
                     MEAINESLHPPMDNRVREACQYISDHLADSNFDIASVAQHVCLSPSRLSHLFRQQLGIS
                     VLSWREDQRISQAKLLLSTTRMPIATVGRNVGFDDQLYFSRVFKKCTGASPSEFRAGCE
                     EKVNDVAVKLS"
     promoter        4739..266
                     /gene="araBAD"
                     /label=araBAD promoter
                     /note="promoter of the L-arabinose operon of E. coli; the
                     araC regulatory gene is transcribed in the opposite
                     direction (Guzman et al., 1995)"
ORIGIN
        1 ttgcatcaga cattgccgtc actgcgtctt ttactggctc ttctcgctaa ccaaaccggt
       61 aaccccgctt attaaaagca ttctgtaaca aagcgggacc aaagccatga caaaaacgcg
      121 taacaaaagt gtctataatc acggcagaaa agtccacatt gattatttgc acggcgtcac
      181 actttgctat gccatagcat ttttatccat aagattagcg gatcctacct gacgcttttt
      241 atcgcaactc tctactgttt ctccataccc gttttttggg ctaacaggag gaattaacca
      301 tggcgcatca ttggggttac ggtaaacaca acggtccgga gcattggcac aaagattttc
      361 caattgcgaa gggcgaacgt caaagcccgg ttgacattga tacgcacacg gcaaagtacg
      421 acccgagcct gaaaccgctg agcgtttcct atgaccaggc tacgagcctg cgtatcctga
      481 acaatggcca caccttcaac gtggagtttg atgattccca agataaggcg gttctgaaag
      541 gtggtccgtt ggatggcacc taccgcctga tccaatagca ctttcactgg ggtagccacg
      601 acggtcaggg cagcgagcat accgtggaca aaaagaagta tgcagccgaa ctgcacctgg
      661 tgcattggaa cacgaagtac ggcgacttcg gtaaagcggt ccagcaaccg gacggtctgg
      721 ctgttctggg tattttcctg aaggtcggca gcgcgaaccc gggtctgcag aaagtggttg
      781 acgtgttgga ctctatcaag accaaaggca agagcgcgga cttcaccaat ttcgatccgc
      841 gtggtctgct gccggagagc ctggattact ggacttatcc gggcagcctg accaccccgc
      901 cattgctgga gtgcgtgacc tggatcgtct tgaaagaacc gatcagcgtt agctctgaac
      961 aggtcagcaa gttccgcaag ctgaatttca atggtgaggg cgagccggaa gaaccgatgg
     1021 tcgataattg gcgtcctacc caaccgctga aaaaccgcca gattaaagca tcctttaagc
     1081 atcaccacca ccatcactaa aagcttggct gttttggcgg atgagagaag attttcagcc
     1141 tgatacagat taaatcagaa cgcagaagcg gtctgataaa acagaatttg cctggcggca
     1201 gtagcgcggt ggtcccacct gaccccatgc cgaactcaga agtgaaacgc cgtagcgccg
     1261 atggtagtgt ggggtctccc catgcgagag tagggaactg ccaggcatca aataaaacga
     1321 aaggctcagt cgaaagactg ggcctttcgt tttatctgtt gtttgtcggt gaacgctctc
     1381 ctgagtagga caaatccgcc gggagcggat ttgaacgttg cgaagcaacg gcccggaggg
     1441 tggcgggcag gacgcccgcc ataaactgcc aggcatcaaa ttaagcagaa ggccatcctg
     1501 acggatggcc tttttgcgtt tctacaaact cttttgttta tttttctaaa tacattcaaa
     1561 tatgtatccg ctcatgagac aataaccctg ataaatgctt caataatatt gaaaaaggaa
     1621 gagtatgagt attcaacatt tccgtgtcgc ccttattccc ttttttgcgg cattttgcct
     1681 tcctgttttt gctcacccag aaacgctggt gaaagtaaaa gatgctgaag atcagttggg
     1741 tgcacgagtg ggttacatcg aactggatct caacagcggt aagatccttg agagttttcg
     1801 ccccgaagaa cgttttccaa tgatgagcac ttttaaagtt ctgctatgtg gcgcggtatt
     1861 atcccgtgtt gacgccgggc aagagcaact cggtcgccgc atacactatt ctcagaatga
     1921 cttggttgag tactcaccag tcacagaaaa gcatcttacg gatggcatga cagtaagaga
     1981 attatgcagt gctgccataa ccatgagtga taacactgcg gccaacttac ttctgacaac
     2041 gatcggagga ccgaaggagc taaccgcttt tttgcacaac atgggggatc atgtaactcg
     2101 ccttgatcgt tgggaaccgg agctgaatga agccatacca aacgacgagc gtgacaccac
     2161 gatgcctgta gcaatggcaa caacgttgcg caaactatta actggcgaac tacttactct
     2221 agcttcccgg caacaattaa tagactggat ggaggcggat aaagttgcag gaccacttct
     2281 gcgctcggcc cttccggctg gctggtttat tgctgataaa tctggagccg gtgagcgtgg
     2341 gtctcgcggt atcattgcag cactggggcc agatggtaag ccctcccgta tcgtagttat
     2401 ctacacgacg gggagtcagg caactatgga tgaacgaaat agacagatcg ctgagatagg
     2461 tgcctcactg attaagcatt ggtaactgtc agaccaagtt tactcatata tactttagat
     2521 tgatttaaaa cttcattttt aatttaaaag gatctaggtg aagatccttt ttgataatct
     2581 catgaccaaa atcccttaac gtgagttttc gttccactga gcgtcagacc ccgtagaaaa
     2641 gatcaaagga tcttcttgag atcctttttt tctgcgcgta atctgctgct tgcaaacaaa
     2701 aaaaccaccg ctaccagcgg tggtttgttt gccggatcaa gagctaccaa ctctttttcc
     2761 gaaggtaact ggcttcagca gagcgcagat accaaatact gtccttctag tgtagccgta
     2821 gttaggccac cacttcaaga actctgtagc accgcctaca tacctcgctc tgctaatcct
     2881 gttaccagtg gctgctgcca gtggcgataa gtcgtgtctt accgggttgg actcaagacg
     2941 atagttaccg gataaggcgc agcggtcggg ctgaacgggg ggttcgtgca cacagcccag
     3001 cttggagcga acgacctaca ccgaactgag atacctacag cgtgagctat gagaaagcgc
     3061 cacgcttccc gaagggagaa aggcggacag gtatccggta agcggcaggg tcggaacagg
     3121 agagcgcacg agggagcttc cagggggaaa cgcctggtat ctttatagtc ctgtcgggtt
     3181 tcgccacctc tgacttgagc gtcgattttt gtgatgctcg tcaggggggc ggagcctatg
     3241 gaaaaacgcc agcaacgcgg cctttttacg gttcctggcc ttttgctggc cttttgctca
     3301 catgttcttt cctgcgttat cccctgattc tgtggataac cgtattaccg cctttgagtg
     3361 agctgatacc gctcgccgca gccgaacgac cgagcgcagc gagtcagtga gcgaggaagc
     3421 ggaagagcgc ctgatgcggt attttctcct tacgcatctg tgcggtattt cacaccgcat
     3481 atggtgcact ctcagtacaa tctgctctga tgccgcatag ttaagccagt atacactccg
     3541 ctatcgctac gtgactgggt catggctgcg ccccgacacc cgccaacacc cgctgacgcg
     3601 ccctgacggg cttgtctgct cccggcatcc gcttacagac aagctgtgac cgtctccggg
     3661 agctgcatgt gtcagaggtt ttcaccgtca tcaccgaaac gcgcgaggca gcagatcaat
     3721 tcgcgcgcga aggcgaagcg gcatgcataa tgtgcctgtc aaatggacga agcagggatt
     3781 ctgcaaaccc tatgctactc cgtcaagccg tcaattgtct gattcgttac caattatgac
     3841 aacttgacgg ctacatcatt cactttttct tcacaaccgg cacggaactc gctcgggctg
     3901 gccccggtgc attttttaaa tacccgcgag aaatagagtt gatcgtcaaa accaacattg
     3961 cgaccgacgg tggcgatagg catccgggtg gtgctcaaaa gcagcttcgc ctggctgata
     4021 cgttggtcct cgcgccagct taagacgcta atccctaact gctggcggaa aagatgtgac
     4081 agacgcgacg gcgacaagca aacatgctgt gcgacgctgg cgatatcaaa attgctgtct
     4141 gccaggtgat cgctgatgta ctgacaagcc tcgcgtaccc gattatccat cggtggatgg
     4201 agcgactcgt taatcgcttc catgcgccgc agtaacaatt gctcaagcag atttatcgcc
     4261 agcagctccg aatagcgccc ttccccttgc ccggcgttaa tgatttgccc aaacaggtcg
     4321 ctgaaatgcg gctggtgcgc ttcatccggg cgaaagaacc ccgtattggc aaatattgac
     4381 ggccagttaa gccattcatg ccagtaggcg cgcggacgaa agtaaaccca ctggtgatac
     4441 cattcgcgag cctccggatg acgaccgtag tgatgaatct ctcctggcgg gaacagcaaa
     4501 atatcacccg gtcggcaaac aaattctcgt ccctgatttt tcaccacccc ctgaccgcga
     4561 atggtgagat tgagaatata acctttcatt cccagcggtc ggtcgataaa aaaatcgaga
     4621 taaccgttgg cctcaatcgg cgttaaaccc gccaccagat gggcattaaa cgagtatccc
     4681 ggcagcaggg gatcattttg cgcttcagcc atacttttca tactcccgcc attcagagaa
     4741 gaaaccaatt gtccata
//
