[The description below was written by a language model from this plasmid's Addgene catalogue record and the feature table of its GenBank file.]
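Description:
pBad-CA TAG93 is a bacterial expression plasmid built on the Invitrogen pBad backbone for arabinose-inducible production of a thermostable variant of human carbonic anhydrase II (CA2/HCAII) in E. coli. The roughly 800 bp insert was cloned between NcoI and HindIII sites, both retained, downstream of the araBAD promoter. The divergently transcribed araC gene on the same plasmid supplies the regulator that keeps the promoter repressed until L-arabinose is added. The coding sequence ends in a C-terminal 6xHis tag, and transcription is terminated by the rrnB T1 and T2 terminators. The plasmid is selected through beta-lactamase (ampicillin resistance) and replicates from a ColE1/pBR322-type origin that is accompanied by the pBR322 bom region. The catalogue lists it as low copy, whereas the generic feature annotation labels this origin family as high copy. The catalogue gives a total size of about 4.9 kb, while the held sequence record is 4757 bp. The feature table does not annotate the carbonic anhydrase reading frame itself, only the His tag at its end.

The defining feature is an amber (TAG) stop codon introduced at site 93 of the enzyme. On its own this codon would truncate translation. In cells that also carry an orthogonal amber suppressor tRNA and aminoacyl-tRNA synthetase pair, which this plasmid does not supply, the codon can instead be decoded with a noncanonical amino acid. Because the His tag lies downstream of the TAG codon, only full-length read-through product carries it, so affinity purification selects for successfully suppressed protein. The record ties the plasmid to a teaching laboratory course and manual on genetic code expansion.
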