Addgene plasmid #105667: pBad-CA TAG93
Purpose: expresses thermostable variant of human carbonic anhydrase II with TAG stop codon at site 93 and C-terminal 6x his tag
Depositing lab: Ryan Mehl. Depositing organization: Oregon State University. Publication: Chemical Biology & Biochemistry Laboratory : Using Genetic Code Expansion Manual. Mehl R, van Zee K, Kean K. 2020.
Backbone
  Vector backbone: pBad
  Backbone manufacturer: Invitrogen
  Backbone size w/o insert (bp): 4100
  Total vector size (bp): 4900
  Vector type: Bacterial Expression
Growth in bacteria
  Bacterial resistance: Ampicillin, 100 μg/mL
  Growth temperature: 37°C
  Growth strain: DH5alpha
  Copy number: Low Copy
Gene/Insert
  Gene/Insert name: human carbonic anhydrase II thermostable variant (alt name: HCAII)
  Species: H. sapiens (human)
  Insert size (bp): 801
  Mutation: TAG stop codon at site 93
  Entrez Gene: CA2 (a.k.a. CA-II, CAC, CAII, Car2, HEL-76, HEL-S-282)
  Promoter: pBad/arabinose
  Tag / fusion protein: 6x his tag (C terminal on insert)
  Cloning method: Restriction Enzyme; 5′ cloning site NcoI (not destroyed); 3′ cloning site HindIII (not destroyed)
  Sequencing primers: 5′ ATGCCATAGCATTTTTATCC; 3′ GATTTAATCTGTATCAGG
Terms and licenses: Academic/Nonprofit Terms; Industry Terms: Not Available to Industry
Depositor comments: Please visit https://openlibrary-repo.ecampusontario.ca/jspui/handle/123456789/838 for Chemical Biology & Biochemistry Laboratory Using Genetic Code Expansion Manual.
How to cite: pBad-CA TAG93 was a gift from Ryan Mehl (Addgene plasmid # 105667 ; http://n2t.net/addgene:105667 ; RRID:Addgene_105667)
