>Addgene plasmid #105667 | pBad-CA TAG93 | depositor partial sequence | sequence record 200446 | HCAII thermostable variant insert
ATGGCGCATCATTGGGGTTACGGTAAACACAACGGTCCGGAGCATTGGCACAAAGATTTTCCAATTGCGA
AGGGCGAACGTCAAAGCCCGGTTGACATTGATACGCACACGGCAAAGTACGACCCGAGCCTGAAACCGCT
GAGCGTTTCCTATGACCAGGCTACGAGCCTGCGTATCCTGAACAATGGCCACACCTTCAACGTGGAGTTT
GATGATTCCCAAGATAAGGCGGTTCTGAAAGGTGGTCCGTTGGATGGCACCTACCGCCTGATCCAATAGC
ACTTTCACTGGGGTAGCCACGACGGTCAGGGCAGCGAGCATACCGTGGACAAAAAGAAGTATGCAGCCGA
ACTGCACCTGGTGCATTGGAACACGAAGTACGGCGACTTCGGTAAAGCGGTCCAGCAACCGGACGGTCTG
GCTGTTCTGGGTATTTTCCTGAAGGTCGGCAGCGCGAACCCGGGTCTGCAGAAAGTGGTTGACGTGTTGG
ACTCTATCAAGACCAAAGGCAAGAGCGCGGACTTCACCAATTTCGATCCGCGTGGTCTGCTGCCGGAGAG
CCTGGATTACTGGACTTATCCGGGCAGCCTGACCACCCCGCCATTGCTGGAGTGCGTGACCTGGATCGTC
TTGAAAGAACCGATCAGCGTTAGCTCTGAACAGGTCAGCAAGTTCCGCAAGCTGAATTTCAATGGTGAGG
GCGAGCCGGAAGAACCGATGGTCGATAATTGGCGTCCTACCCAACCGCTGAAAAACCGCCAGATTAAAGC
ATCCTTTAAGCATCACCACCACCATCACTAA
